>Addgene plasmid #41234 | TAL3060 | depositor partial sequence | sequence record 54873 | TAL3060 sequence 2430 bps
TCTAGAGCTAGCACCATGGACTACAAAGACCATGACGGTGATTATAAAGATCATGACATCGATTACAAGG
ATGACGATGACAAGATGGCCCCCAAGAAGAAGAGGAAGGTGGGCATTCACCGCGGGGTACCTATGGTGGA
CTTGAGGACACTCGGTTATTCGCAACAGCAACAGGAGAAAATCAAGCCTAAGGTCAGGAGCACCGTCGCG
CAACACCACGAGGCGCTTGTGGGGCATGGCTTCACTCATGCGCATATTGTCGCGCTTTCACAGCACCCTG
CGGCGCTTGGGACGGTGGCTGTCAAATACCAAGATATGATTGCGGCCCTGCCCGAAGCCACGCACGAGGC
AATTGTAGGGGTCGGTAAACAGTGGTCGGGAGCGCGAGCACTTGAGGCGCTGCTGACTGTGGCGGGTGAG
CTTAGGGGGCCTCCGCTCCAGCTCGACACCGGGCAGCTGCTGAAGATCGCGAAGAGAGGGGGAGTAACAG
CGGTAGAGGCAGTGCACGCCTGGCGCAATGCGCTCACCGGGGCCCCCTTGAACCTGACCCCAGACCAGGT
AGTCGCAATCGCGTCGAACATTGGGGGAAAGCAAGCCCTGGAAACCGTGCAAAGGTTGTTGCCGGTCCTT
TGTCAAGACCACGGCCTTACACCGGAGCAAGTCGTGGCCATTGCAAGCAATGGGGGTGGCAAACAGGCTC
TTGAGACGGTTCAGAGACTTCTCCCAGTTCTCTGTCAAGCCCACGGGCTGACTCCCGATCAAGTTGTAGC
GATTGCGAATAACAATGGAGGGAAACAAGCATTGGAGACTGTCCAACGGCTCCTTCCCGTGTTGTGTCAA
GCCCACGGTTTGACGCCTGCACAAGTGGTCGCCATCGCCTCCAATATTGGCGGTAAGCAGGCGCTGGAAA
CAGTACAGCGCCTGCTGCCTGTACTGTGCCAGGATCATGGACTGACCCCAGACCAGGTAGTCGCAATCGC
GTCGAACATTGGGGGAAAGCAAGCCCTGGAAACCGTGCAAAGGTTGTTGCCGGTCCTTTGTCAAGACCAC
GGCCTTACACCGGAGCAAGTCGTGGCCATTGCAAATAATAACGGTGGCAAACAGGCTCTTGAGACGGTTC
AGAGACTTCTCCCAGTTCTCTGTCAAGCCCACGGGCTGACTCCCGATCAAGTTGTAGCGATTGCGAATAA
CAATGGAGGGAAACAAGCATTGGAGACTGTCCAACGGCTCCTTCCCGTGTTGTGTCAAGCCCACGGTTTG
ACGCCTGCACAAGTGGTCGCCATCGCCTCGAATGGCGGCGGTAAGCAGGCGCTGGAAACAGTACAGCGCC
TGCTGCCTGTACTGTGCCAGGATCATGGACTGACCCCAGACCAGGTAGTCGCAATCGCGAACAATAATGG
GGGAAAGCAAGCCCTGGAAACCGTGCAAAGGTTGTTGCCGGTCCTTTGTCAAGACCACGGCCTTACACCG
GAGCAAGTCGTGGCCATTGCAAATAATAACGGTGGCAAACAGGCTCTTGAGACGGTTCAGAGACTTCTCC
CAGTTCTCTGTCAAGCCCACGGGCTGACTCCCGATCAAGTTGTAGCGATTGCGTCGAACATTGGAGGGAA
ACAAGCATTGGAGACTGTCCAACGGCTCCTTCCCGTGTTGTGTCAAGCCCACGGTTTGACGCCTGCACAA
GTGGTCGCCATCGCCTCGAATGGCGGCGGTAAGCAGGCGCTGGAAACAGTACAGCGCCTGCTGCCTGTAC
TGTGCCAGGATCATGGACTGACCCCAGACCAGGTAGTCGCAATCGCGAACAATAATGGGGGAAAGCAAGC
CCTGGAAACCGTGCAAAGGTTGTTGCCGGTCCTTTGTCAAGACCACGGCCTTACACCGGAGCAAGTCGTG
GCCATTGCAAGCAACATCGGTGGCAAACAGGCTCTTGAGACGGTTCAGAGACTTCTCCCAGTTCTCTGTC
AAGCCCACGGGCTGACTCCCGATCAAGTTGTAGCGATTGCGAATAACAATGGAGGGAAACAAGCATTGGA
GACTGTCCAACGGCTCCTTCCCGTGTTGTGTCAAGCCCACGGTTTGACGCCTGCACAAGTGGTCGCCATC
GCCTCCAATATTGGCGGTAAGCAGGCGCTGGAAACAGTACAGCGCCTGCTGCCTGTACTGTGCCAGGATC
ATGGACTGACACCCGAACAGGTGGTCGCCATTGCTTCTAACATCGGAGGACGGCCAGCCTTGGAGTCCAT
CGTAGCCCAATTGTCCAGGCCCGATCCCGCGTTGGCTGCGTTAACGAATGACCATCTGGTGGCGTTGGCA
TGTCTTGGTGGACGACCCGCGCTCGATGCAGTCAAAAAGGGTCTGCCTCATGCTCCCGCATTGATCAAAA
GAACCAACCGGCGGATTCCCGAGAGAACTTCCCATCGAGTCGCGGGATCC
