>Addgene plasmid #41234 | TAL3060 | addgene partial sequence | sequence record 56654 | JDS-TALEN-F 5'-TAGGGGTCGGTAAACAGTGG-3'
TGTGGCGGGTGAGCTTAGGGGGCCTCCGCTCCAGCTCGACACCGGGCAGCTGCTGAAGATCGCGAAGAGA
GGGGGAGTAACAGCGGTAGAGGCAGTGCACGCCTGGCGCAATGCGCTCACCGGGGCCCCCTTGAACCTGA
CCCCAGACCAGGTAGTCGCAATCGCGTCGAACATTGGGGGAAAGCAAGCCCTGGAAACCGTGCAAAGGTT
GTTGCCGGTCCTTTGTCAAGACCACGGCCTTACACCGGAGCAAGTCGTGGCCATTGCAAGCAATGGGGGT
GGCAAACAGGCTCTTGAGACGGTTCAGAGACTTCTCCCAGTTCTCTGTCAAGCCCACGGGCTGACTCCCG
ATCAAGTTGTAGCGATTGCGAATAACAATGGAGGGAAACAAGCATTGGAGACTGTCCAACGGCTCCTTCC
CGTGTTGTGTCAAGCCCACGGTTTGACGCCTGCACAAGTGGTCGCCATCGCCTCCAATATTGGCGGTAAG
CAGGCGCTGGAAACAGTACAGCGCCTGCTGCCTGTACTGTGCCAGGATCATGGACTGACCCCAGACCAGG
TAGTCGCAATCGCGTCGAACATTGGGGGAAAGCAAGCCCTGGAAACCGTGCAAAGGTTGTTGCCGGTCCT
TTGTCAAGACCACGGCCTTACACCGGAGCAAGTCGTGGCCATTGCAAATAATAACGGTGGCAAACAGGCT
CTTGAGACGGTTCAGAGACTTCTCCCAGTTCTCTGTCAAGCCCACGGGCTGACTCCCGATCAAGTTGTAG
CGATTGCGAATAACAATGGAGGGAAACAAGCATTGGAGACTGTCCAACGGCTCCTTCCCGTGTTGTGTCA
AGCCCACGGTTTGACGCCTGCACAAGTGGTCGCCATCGCCTCGAATGGCGGC
