[The description below was written by a language model from this plasmid's Addgene catalogue record.]
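Description:
TAL3060 is a TALEN expression plasmid built on the JDS70 backbone (about 6.4 kb without insert), a mammalian expression vector that also carries a T7 promoter. It is maintained in E. coli as a high-copy plasmid under ampicillin selection. The roughly 1.6 kb insert, named ZebrafishCommunity-dazl-Left, encodes an engineered TAL effector repeat array designed to recognise one half-site (the "left" site) within the zebrafish dazl gene. It is therefore a synthetic DNA-binding domain directed at dazl, not the dazl coding sequence itself. The cloning sites used to insert the array were destroyed during assembly.

The backbone supplies the flanking parts of the nuclease. A 3X Flag epitope tag sits at the N terminus for detection, and a wild-type FokI cleavage domain is fused at the C terminus. Expression in transfected cells is driven by the CMV promoter. The T7 designation in the vector type suggests the same plasmid can serve as a template for in vitro transcription, a common way to make mRNA for injection into zebrafish embryos, though the record does not spell this out. The use of a BGH reverse sequencing primer suggests a BGH polyadenylation region downstream of the fusion.

Because FokI cuts only as a dimer, this left monomer is intended to be used with a matching right-side TALEN that binds the opposite strand across a spacer. The pair produces a double-strand break at dazl, and error-prone repair of that break can yield disruptive insertions or deletions. The associated work concerns targeted gene disruption in somatic zebrafish cells. No feature table was provided, so other backbone elements such as the replication origin are not stated.
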