Addgene plasmid #41234: TAL3060
Depositing lab: Keith Joung. Depositing organization: Massachusetts General Hospital. Publication: Targeted gene disruption in somatic zebrafish cells using engineered TALENs. Sander JD, Cade L, Khayter C, Reyon D, Peterson RT, Joung JK, Yeh JR. Nat Biotechnol. 2011 Aug 5;29(8):697-8. doi: 10.1038/nbt.1934. PubMed 21822241.
Backbone
  Vector backbone: JDS70
  Backbone manufacturer: Addgene plasmid #32285
  Backbone size w/o insert (bp): 6447
  Vector type: Mammalian Expression ; T7
Growth in bacteria
  Bacterial resistance: Ampicillin, 100 μg/mL
  Growth temperature: 37°C
  Growth strain: XL1 Blue
  Copy number: High Copy
Gene/Insert
  Gene/Insert name: ZebrafishCommunity-dazl-Left (alt name: dazl)
  Species: D. rerio (zebrafish)
  Insert size (bp): 1640
  Entrez Gene: dazl
  Promoter: CMV
  Tag / fusion protein: 3X Flag (N terminal on backbone); WT FOKI (C terminal on backbone)
  Cloning method: Restriction Enzyme; 5′ cloning site N/A (destroyed during cloning); 3′ cloning site N/A (destroyed during cloning)
  Sequencing primers: 5′ CMV-F; 3′ BGH-rev
Terms and licenses: Academic/Nonprofit Terms; Industry Terms: Not Available to Industry
Depositor comments: Target binding site: TATGAAGGTGGATGAGAA It is strongly recommended that users perform a diagnostic digest to verify this plasmid prior to use. For example, a double digest of the plasmid with BamHI and KpnI should result in two bands at 2.3kb and 5.8kb.
How to cite: TAL3060 was a gift from Keith Joung (Addgene plasmid # 41234 ; http://n2t.net/addgene:41234 ; RRID:Addgene_41234)
